Addgene plasmid #230308: AiP13491 - pAAV-AiE1013h-minBG-SYFP2-P2A-3XFLAG-10aa-H2B-WPRE3-BGHpA (Alias: CN3491)
Purpose: AiE1013h is an enhancer sequence, designed to drive AAV-mediated transgene expression in specific populations of brain cells
Depositing lab: Allen Institute for Brain Science & Boaz Levi. Depositing organization: Allen Institute. Publication: A suite of enhancer AAVs and transgenic mouse lines for genetic access to cortical cell types. Ben-Simon Y, Hooper M, Narayan S, Daigle TL, Dwivedi D, Way SW, Oster A, Stafford DA, Mich JK, Taormina MJ, Martinez RA, Opitz-Araya X, Roth JR, Alexander JR, Allen S, Amster A, Arbuckle J, Ayala A, Baker PM, Bakken TE, Barcelli T, Barta S, Bendrick J, Bertagnolli D, Bielstein C, Bishwakarma P, Bowlus J, Boyer G, Brouner K, Casian B, Casper T, Chakka AB, Chakrabarty R, Chance RK, Chavan S, Clark M, Colbert K, Collman F, Daniel S, Departee M, DiValentin P, Donadio N, Dotson N, Egdorf T, Fliss T, Gabitto M, Garcia J, Gary A, Gasperini M, Gloe J, Goldy J, Gore BB, Graybuck L, Greisman N, Haeseleer F, Halterman C, Haradon Z, Hastings SD, Helback O, Ho W, Hockemeyer D, Huang C, Huff S, Hunker A, Johansen N, Jones D, Juneau Z, Kalmbach B, Kannan M, Khem S, Kussick E, Kutsal R, Larsen R, Lee C, Lee AY, Leibly M, Lenz GH, Li S, Liang E, Lusk N, Madigan Z, Malloy J, Malone J, McCue R, Melchor J, Mollenkopf T, Moosman S, Morin E, Newman D, Ng L, Ngo K, Omstead V, Otto S, Oyama A, Pena N, Pham T, Phillips E, Pom CA, Potekhina L, Ransford S, Ray PL, Rette D, Reynoldson C, Rimorin C, Rocha D, Ruiz A, Sanchez REA, Sawyer L, Sedeno-Cortes A, Sevigny JP, Shapovalova N, Shepard N, Shulga L, Sigler AR, Siverts L, Soliman S, Somasundaram S, Staats B, Stewart K, Szelenyi E, Tieu M, Trader C, Tran A, van Velthoven CTJ, Walker M, Wang Y, Weed N, Wirthlin M, Wood T, Wynalda B, Yao Z, Zhou T, Ariza J, Dee N, Reding M, Ronellenfitch K, Mufti S, Sunkin SM, Smith KA, Esposito L, Waters J, Thyagarajan B, Yao S, Lein ES, Zeng H, Levi BP, Ngai J, Ting JT, Tasic B. Cell. 2025 May 16:S0092-8674(25)00513-6. doi: 10.1016/j.cell.2025.05.002. PubMed 40403729.
Backbone
  Vector backbone: pAAV2
  Vector type: AAV
Growth in bacteria
  Bacterial resistance: Ampicillin, 100 μg/mL
  Growth temperature: 37°C
  Growth strain: NEB Stable
  Copy number: High Copy
Gene/Insert
  Gene/Insert name: SYFP2-P2A-3XFLAG-10aa-H2B
  Species: Synthetic
  Promoter: minBG
  Cloning method: Gibson Cloning
Terms and licenses: Academic/Nonprofit Terms; Industry Terms: Not Available to Industry
How to cite: AiP13491 - pAAV-AiE1013h-minBG-SYFP2-P2A-3XFLAG-10aa-H2B-WPRE3-BGHpA (Alias: CN3491) was a gift from Allen Institute for Brain Science & Boaz Levi (Addgene plasmid # 230308 ; http://n2t.net/addgene:230308 ; RRID:Addgene_230308)
