[The description below was written by a language model from this plasmid's Addgene catalogue record and pLannotate feature annotations shown in this document.]
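Description:
AiP13491 - pAAV-AiE1013h-minBG-SYFP2-P2A-3XFLAG-10aa-H2B-WPRE3-BGHpA (alias CN3491) is a 5,432 nt AAV transfer plasmid built on a pAAV2 backbone and intended for packaging into recombinant adeno-associated virus for delivery to brain tissue. In bacteria it is maintained through a high-copy ColE1/pUC-type origin and selected with ampicillin via the β-lactamase gene and its own promoter. An f1 phage origin and short remnants of pBR322 rop and bom sequences are also present in the backbone. The expression cassette is flanked by AAV2 inverted terminal repeats, which provide the cis signals for genome replication and encapsidation. One ITR is annotated as intact across the sequence origin, while the other is detected only as short fragments, which is common for these repeat-rich regions in automated annotation of sequencing results.

The payload is an enhancer-driven reporter. AiE1013h, a candidate enhancer, is placed upstream of the minimal beta-globin promoter (minBG), which has little activity on its own, so expression should depend on the enhancer's cell-type specificity. Neither the enhancer nor minBG is called in the feature table, but an unannotated stretch between SYFP2 and the fragmented ITR is consistent with their position. The transcript encodes the yellow fluorescent protein SYFP2, a P2A self-cleaving peptide, and human histone H2B carrying an N-terminal 3xFLAG tag joined by a 10-amino-acid linker. This yields a cytoplasmic fluorescent label plus a separate chromatin-bound epitope-tagged nuclear marker. A shortened WPRE (WPRE3) enhances transcript stability and expression, and the bovine growth hormone polyadenylation signal terminates the message. The construct belongs to a collection of enhancer AAVs for genetic access to cortical cell types. The record does not state which populations AiE1013h targets.
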