Features (pLannotate 1.2.2; 16 found; start..end, strand, type, name):
    151..262     -  polyA_signal   bGH poly(A) signal: bovine growth hormone polyadenylation signal
    279..359     -  misc_feature   WPRE (fragment): woodchuck hepatitis virus posttranscriptional regulatory element
    365..522     -  misc_feature   WPRE (fragment): woodchuck hepatitis virus posttranscriptional regulatory element
    556..933     -  CDS            H2B: human histone H2B; HIST1H2BJ
    964..1029    -  CDS            3xFLAG: three tandem FLAG® epitope tags, followed by an enterokinase cleavage site
   1108..1824    -  CDS            SYFP2: SYFP2 is a basic (constitutively fluorescent) yellow fluorescent protein published in 2006, derived from Aequorea victoria. It is reported to be a very rapidly-maturing monomer with moderate acid sensitivity.
   2633..2660    -  repeat_region  AAV2 ITR (fragment): inverted terminal repeat of adeno-associated virus serotype 2 inverted
   2689..2716    -  repeat_region  AAV2 ITR (fragment): inverted terminal repeat of adeno-associated virus serotype 2 inverted
   2789..3377    -  rep_origin     ori: high-copy-number ColE1/pMB1/pBR322/pUC origin of replication
   3548..4408    -  CDS            AmpR: β-lactamase; bla; confers resistance to ampicillin, carbenicillin, and related antibiotics
   4409..4513    -  promoter       AmpR promoter: bla
   4608..4643    +  CDS            rop (fragment): Rop protein, which maintains plasmids at low copy number; rop
   4745..4794    +  misc_feature   bom (fragment): basis of mobility region from pBR322
   4795..5250    -  rep_origin     f1 ori (sequence partly withheld): f1 bacteriophage origin of replication; arrow indicates direction of (+) strand synthesis
   5269..5320    +  misc_feature   bom (fragment): basis of mobility region from pBR322
   5325..33      -  repeat_region  AAV2 ITR (across the origin): inverted terminal repeat of adeno-associated virus serotype 2 inverted
>Addgene plasmid #230308 | AiP13491 - pAAV-AiE1013h-minBG-SYFP2-P2A-3XFLAG-10aa-H2B-WPRE3-BGHpA (Alias: CN3491) | addgene full sequence | sequence record 470700 | Addgene NGS Result
AGGGAGTGGCCAACTCCATCACTAGGGGTTCCTGCGGCCGCTCGGTCCGCACGTGAGATCTCATGCCTGC
TATTGTCTTCCCAATCCTCCCCCTTGCTGTCCTGCCCCACCCCACCCCCCAGAATAGAATGACACCTACT
CAGACAATGCGATGCAATTTCCTCATTTTATTAGGAAAGGACAGTGGGAGTGGCACCTTCCAGGGTCAAG
GAAGGCACGGGGGAGGGGCAAACAACAGATGGCTGGCAACTAGAAGGCACAGTCGAAGATCTCTCGAGCC
ACGGAATTGTCAGTGCCCAACAGCCGAGCCCCTGTCCAGCAGCGGGCAAGGCAGGCGGCGATGAGTTCCG
CCGTGGCAAGAACTAACCAGGATTTATACAAGGAGGAGAAAATGAAAGCCATACGGGAAGCAATAGCATG
ATACAAAGGCATTAAAGCAGCGTATCCACATAGCGTAAAAGGAGCAACATAGTTAAGAATACCAGTCAAT
CTTTCACAAATTTTGTAATCCAGAGGTTGATTATGATATCGAATTCGCGGCCGCGGCGCGCCTCATTACT
TAGCGCTGGTGTACTTGGTGATGGCCTTAGTACCCTCGGACACGGCGTGCTTGGCCAACTCCCCAGGCAG
CAGCAGGCGCACGGCCGTCTGGATCTCCCGGGAGGTGATGGTCGAGCGCTTGTTGTAATGCGCCAGGCGG
GAAGCCTCTCCTGCGATGCGCTCGAAAATGTCGTTCACAAACGAATTCATGATGCCCATGGCCTTGGACG
AAATGCCGGTGTCAGGGTGGACCTGCTTCAGAACCTTGTACACATAGATGGAATAGCTCTCCTTGCGGCT
GCGCTTGCGCTTCTTGCCGCCTTTCTTCTGCGCCTTAGTCACCGCCTTCTTGGAGCCCTTTTTCGGGGCG
GGAGCAGACTTCGCTGGCTCTGGGCCTCCGGAGCCTCCAGATCTGAGTCCGGACTTGTCATCGTCATCCT
TGTAATCGATGTCATGATCTTTATAATCTCCGTCATGGTCTTTGTAGTCTCCACTAGCACCAGGCCCTGG
ATTCTCCTCTACATCCCCTGCCTGTTTCAACAGTGAGAAGTTGGTAGCACCAGAGCCCTTGTACAGCTCG
TCCATGCCGAGAGTGATCCCGGCGGCGGTCACGAACTCCAGCAGGACCATGTGATCGCGCTTCTCGTTGG
GGTCTTTGCTCAGCTTGGACTGGTAGCTCAGGTAGTGGTTGTCGGGCAGCAGCACGGGGCCGTCGCCGAT
GGGGGTGTTCTGCTGGTAGTGGTCGGCGAGCTGCACGCCGCCGTCCTCGATGTTGTGGCGGATCTTGAAG
TTGGCCTTGATGCCGTTCTTCTGCTTGTCGGCGGTGATATAGACGTTGTGGCTGTTGTAGTTGTACTCCA
GCTTGTGCCCCAGGATGTTGCCGTCCTCCTTGAAGTCGATGCCCTTCAGCTCGATGCGGTTCACCAGGGT
GTCGCCCTCGAACTTCACCTCGGCGCGGGTCTTGTAGTTGCCGTCGTCTTTGAAGAAGATGGTGCGCTCC
TGGACGTAGCCTTCGGGCATGGCGGACTTGAAGAAGTCGTGCTGCTTCATGTGGTCGGGGTAGCGGGCGA
AGCACTGCACGCCGTAGCCCAGGGTGGTCACGAGGGTGGGCCAGGGCACGGGCAGCTTGCCGGTGGTGCA
GATCAGCTTCAGGGTCAGCTTGCCGTAGGTGGCATCGCCCTCGCCCTCGCCGGACACGCTGAACTTGTGG
CCGTTGACATCGCCGTCCAGCTCGACCAGGATGGGCACCACCCCGGTGAACAGCTCCTCGCCCTTGGAGA
CCATGGTGGCGACCGGTAGCGCTAGCTTCGAAAGATCTGGATCCCAGAAGCAAATGTAAGCAATAGATGG
CTCTGCCCTGACTTTTATGCCCAGCCCGAGCTCACCTGAATCTCTCCTGCCTCAAAAATTTCATTCCCTG
ATGATGATGTGAAAATAGGGAGGGAGATAGTTTGACAGGTCAGATCAACAGGCTCTCTCGATTTCTGGCA
GAAATATTCCCCTAGTGACATTTGCTCCCATCCTGTGGCCCCTACAGGCTGCTTCCTAGGGCTGCCCAGC
AAATCAAGGCAGGGCTCTCTCCAAGGAATTGTGAGACCTGCCCCCATAGGTCAGGTGTCCCTGCAGCCCT
TGGCCTCCTGCTGCTGTCGCCACCCTGCCAGGCCCTGTGATGGGAGCAGAGCGCACTGCGTCAGCCATTG
GGTGGCCACACAGCCTATGCAGCCAGGAAGGTGGCGAGCTTGAGATGTGAGAACTGGCTGCTCAGACTCA
GGGATGCTCCCTGCAGACTAGCAAATGAGCCCGGAAGGATGCGCAGACTCTGCGAACAACCAGCCTCAGG
CAACTCTGACCCTGTGCTCATGATCAGTTGGGAAGAGGCCAAAAGTCGGTCCAAACTGCTCTTTATGTCC
TGGCAACACTCACACTAGGGCTGCCTCATCTACTGACGCTTAATTCCCTTTGTCTGATGGTTTGGTAAAA
GATTCAGGACCACATTTAAGTCCTACTCTTCCCCAGCCAGCACCACCACCACTAGCACCAAATACGCGTG
CGGCCGCAGGAACCCCTAGTGATGGAGTTGGCCACTCCCTCTCTGCGCGCTCGCTCGCTCACTGAGGCCG
GGCGACCAAAGGTCGCCCGACGCCCGGGCGGCCTCAGTGAGCGAGCGAGCGCGCAGCTGCCTGCAGGACA
TGTGAGCAAAAGGCCAGCAAAAGGCCAGGAACCGTAAAAAGGCCGCGTTGCTGGCGTTTTTCCATAGGCT
CCGCCCCCCTGACGAGCATCACAAAAATCGACGCTCAAGTCAGAGGTGGCGAAACCCGACAGGACTATAA
AGATACCAGGCGTTTCCCCCTGGAAGCTCCCTCGTGCGCTCTCCTGTTCCGACCCTGCCGCTTACCGGAT
ACCTGTCCGCCTTTCTCCCTTCGGGAAGCGTGGCGCTTTCTCATAGCTCACGCTGTAGGTATCTCAGTTC
GGTGTAGGTCGTTCGCTCCAAGCTGGGCTGTGTGCACGAACCCCCCGTTCAGCCCGACCGCTGCGCCTTA
TCCGGTAACTATCGTCTTGAGTCCAACCCGGTAAGACACGACTTATCGCCACTGGCAGCAGCCACTGGTA
ACAGGATTAGCAGAGCGAGGTATGTAGGCGGTGCTACAGAGTTCTTGAAGTGGTGGCCTAACTACGGCTA
CACTAGAAGAACAGTATTTGGTATCTGCGCTCTGCTGAAGCCAGTTACCTTCGGAAAAAGAGTTGGTAGC
TCTTGATCCGGCAAACAAACCACCGCTGGTAGCGGTGGTTTTTTTGTTTGCAAGCAGCAGATTACGCGCA
GAAAAAAAGGATCTCAAGAAGATCCTTTGATCTTTTCTACGGGGTCTGACGCTCAGTGGAACGAAAACTC
ACGTTAAGGGATTTTGGTCATGAGATTATCAAAAAGGATCTTCACCTAGATCCTTTTAAATTAAAAATGA
AGTTTTAAATCAATCTAAAGTATATATGAGTAAACTTGGTCTGACAGTTACCAATGCTTAATCAGTGAGG
CACCTATCTCAGCGATCTGTCTATTTCGTTCATCCATAGTTGCCTGACTCCCCGTCGTGTAGATAACTAC
GATACGGGAGGGCTTACCATCTGGCCCCAGTGCTGCAATGATACCGCGAGACCCACGCTCACCGGCTCCA
GATTTATCAGCAATAAACCAGCCAGCCGGAAGGGCCGAGCGCAGAAGTGGTCCTGCAACTTTATCCGCCT
CCATCCAGTCTATTAATTGTTGCCGGGAAGCTAGAGTAAGTAGTTCGCCAGTTAATAGTTTGCGCAACGT
TGTTGCCATTGCTACAGGCATCGTGGTGTCACGCTCGTCGTTTGGTATGGCTTCATTCAGCTCCGGTTCC
CAACGATCAAGGCGAGTTACATGATCCCCCATGTTGTGCAAAAAAGCGGTTAGCTCCTTCGGTCCTCCGA
TCGTTGTCAGAAGTAAGTTGGCCGCAGTGTTATCACTCATGGTTATGGCAGCACTGCATAATTCTCTTAC
TGTCATGCCATCCGTAAGATGCTTTTCTGTGACTGGTGAGTACTCAACCAAGTCATTCTGAGAATAGTGT
ATGCGGCGACCGAGTTGCTCTTGCCCGGCGTCAATACGGGATAATACCGCGCCACATAGCAGAACTTTAA
AAGTGCTCATCATTGGAAAACGTTCTTCGGGGCGAAAACTCTCAAGGATCTTACCGCTGTTGAGATCCAG
TTCGATGTAACCCACTCGTGCACCCAACTGATCTTCAGCATCTTTTACTTTCACCAGCGTTTCTGGGTGA
GCAAAAACAGGAAGGCAAAATGCCGCAAAAAAGGGAATAAGGGCGACACGGAAATGTTGAATACTCATAC
TCTTCCTTTTTCAATATTATTGAAGCATTTATCAGGGTTATTGTCTCATGAGCGGATACATATTTGAATG
TATTTAGAAAAATAAACAAATAGGGGTTCCGCGCACATTTCCCCGAAAAGTGCCACCTGACGTCTAAGAA
ACCATTATTATCATGACATTAACCTATAAAAATAGGCGTATCACGAGGCCCTTTCGTCTCGCGCGTTTCG
GTGATGACGGTGAAAACCTCTGACACATGCAGCTCCCGGAGACGGTCACAGCTTGTCTGTAAGCGGATGC
CGGGAGCAGACAAGCCCGTCAGGGCGCGTCAGCGGGTGTTGGCGGGTGTCGGGGCTGGCTTAACTATGCG
GCATCAGAGCAGATTGTACTGAGAGTGCACCATAAAATTGTAAACGTTAATATTTTGTTAAAATTCGCGT
TAAATTTTTGTTAAATCAGCTCATTTTTTAACCAATAGACCGAAATCGGCAAAATCCCTTATAAATCAAA
AGAATAGCCCGAGATAGAGT
[37 nt withheld, positions 4921-4957]
AAAGAACGTGGACTCCAACGTCAAAGG
[141 nt withheld, positions 4985-5125]
G
[46 nt withheld, positions 5127-5172]
A
[95 nt withheld, positions 5174-5268]
TATGCGGTGTGAAATACCGCACAGATGCGTAAGGAGAAAATACCGCATCAGGCGCCCCTGCAGGCAGCTG
CGCGCTCGCTCGCTCACTGAGGCCGCCCGGGCAAAGCCCGGGCGTCGGGCGACCTTTGGTCGCCCGGCCT
CAGTGAGCGAGCGAGCGCGCAGAG
